Addgene plasmid #18663: pFIV-H1-Puro-hPolß
Depositing lab: Robert Sobol. Depositing organization: University of Pittsburgh (University, School of Medicine, and Cancer Institute). Publication: Human methyl purine DNA glycosylase and DNA polymerase {beta} expression collectively predict sensitivity to temozolomide. Trivedi RN, Wang XH, Jelezcova E, Goellner EM, Tang J, Sobol RW. Molecular Pharmacology 2008;74(2):505-16. 10.1124/mol.108.045112 PubMed 18477668.
Backbone
  Vector backbone: pFIV-H1-Puro
  Backbone manufacturer: System Biosciences
  Backbone size w/o insert (bp): 6261
  Vector type: Mammalian Expression, Lentiviral, RNAi
  Selectable markers: Puromycin
Growth in bacteria
  Bacterial resistance: Ampicillin, 100 μg/mL
  Growth temperature: 37°C
  Growth strain: DH5alpha
  Copy number: High Copy
Gene/Insert
  Gene/Insert name: shRNA specific to human DNA polymerase beta
  Species: H. sapiens (human)
  Insert size (bp): 65
  Mutation: none
  GenBank ID: NM_002690
  Entrez Gene: POLB
  Cloning method: Restriction Enzyme; 5′ cloning site BamHI (not destroyed); 3′ cloning site EcoRI (not destroyed)
  Sequencing primers: 5′ TGTCTTTGGATTTGGGAATCTTAT; 3′ ATTTATTGTATCTGTGGGAGCCTC
Resource information
  A portion of this plasmid was derived from a plasmid made by: Derived from a vector system of System Biosciences.
Terms and licenses: Academic/Nonprofit Terms; Industry Terms: Not Available to Industry
Depositor comments: Please see attachment for knockdown figure from published article.
How to cite: pFIV-H1-Puro-hPolß was a gift from Robert Sobol (Addgene plasmid # 18663 ; http://n2t.net/addgene:18663 ; RRID:Addgene_18663)
