[The description below was written by a language model from this plasmid's Addgene catalogue record.]
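Description:
pFIV-H1-Puro-hPolß is a lentiviral RNA interference vector built on the commercial pFIV-H1-Puro backbone (about 6.3 kb without insert), a transfer plasmid whose name indicates a feline immunodeficiency virus–based system. It is maintained in E. coli as a high-copy plasmid under ampicillin selection, and it carries a puromycin marker so that transfected or transduced mammalian cells can be selected and stable populations established. No feature table accompanies the record, so the exact arrangement of viral repeats, packaging signal, origin of replication and the promoter driving the puromycin gene is not documented here.

The payload is a 65 bp short hairpin RNA cassette directed against human DNA polymerase beta (POLB), cloned between BamHI and EcoRI sites that both remain intact. As the backbone name implies, the hairpin is expected to be transcribed from an H1 promoter, an RNA polymerase III promoter commonly used for small RNAs because it gives defined transcript starts and terminates at a short T-run. The transcript folds into a hairpin that the cellular RNAi machinery processes into an siRNA that targets POLB mRNA for degradation. When packaged into viral particles with suitable helper functions, the vector allows integration and sustained knockdown in human cells.

The associated publication concerns how expression of methyl purine DNA glycosylase and polymerase beta together predicts sensitivity to the alkylating agent temozolomide, so the construct was evidently used to deplete polymerase beta, a base excision repair enzyme, and examine the effect on drug response. The depositor notes that knockdown data from that study are available.
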