>Addgene plasmid #18663 | pFIV-H1-Puro-hPolß | addgene partial sequence | sequence record 24605 | Puro-F 5'-GCAACCTCCCTTCTACGAGC-3'
CCGNNCGCCGAGTCGAGGTGCCCGAAGGACGCGCACCTGGTGCATGACCCGCAAGCCCGGTGCCTGAGTC
GACAATCAACCTCTGGATTACAAAATTTGTGAAAGATTGACTGGTATTCTTAACTATGTTGCTCCTTTTA
CGCTATGTGGATACGCTGCTTTAATGCCTTTGTATCATGCTATTGCTTCCCGTATGGCTTTCATTTTCTC
CTCCTTGTATAAATCCTGGTTGCTGTCTCTTTATGAGGAGTTGTGGCCCGTTGTCAGGCAACGTGGCGTG
GTGTGCACTGTGTTTGCTGACGCAACCCCCACTGGTTGGGGCATTGCCACCACCTGTCAGCTCCTTTCCG
GGACTTTCGCTTTCCCCCTCCCTATTGCCACGGCGGAACTCATCGCCGCCTGCCTTGCCCGCTGCTGGAC
AGGGGCTCGGCTGTTGGGCACTGACAATTCCGTGGTGTTGTCGGGGAAGCTGACGTCCTTTCCATGGCTG
CTCGCCTGTGTTGCCACCTGGATTCTGCGCGGGACGTCCTTCTGCTACGTCCCTTCGGCCCTCAATCCAG
CGGACCTTCCTTCCCGCGGCCTGCTGCCGGCTCTGCGGCCTCTTCCGCGTCTCCGCCTTCGCCCTCAGAC
GAGTCGAATCTCCNTTGGGGGCCGCCTCCCCGCCTGGTACCTGAAGAATGAACCTCCTAAAAAAGAAAAA
AGGGTGGACTGGGATGAGTACTGGAACCCTGAAGAAATAGAAAGAATGCTTATGGACGCTAGAATCAAAA
AC
