>Addgene plasmid #18663 | pFIV-H1-Puro-hPolß | addgene partial sequence | sequence record 24606 | SV40pro-F 5'-TATTTATGCAGAGGCCGAGG-3'
CNCNNNNNTCNGAGNGTGAGGAGGCTTTTTTGGAGGCCTAGACTTTTGCAGAGACCAAATTCGTAATCAT
GTCATAGCTGTTTCCTGTGTGAAATTGTTATCCGCTCACAATTCCACACAACATACGAGCCGGAAGCATA
AAGTGTAAAGCCTGGGGTGCCTAATGAGTGAGCTAACTCACATTAATTGCGTTGCGCTCACTGCCCGCTT
TCCAGTCGGGAAACCTGTCGTGCCAGCTGCATTAATGAATCGGCCAACGCGCGGGGAGAGGCGGTTTGCG
TATTGGGCGCTCTTCCGCTTCCTCGCTCACTGACTCGCTGCGCTCGGTCGTTCGGCTGCGGCGAGCGGTA
TCAGCTCACTCAAAGGCGGTAATACGGTTATCCACAGAATCAGGGGATAACGCAGGAAAGAACATGTGAG
CAAAAGGCCAGCAAAAGGCCAGGAACCGTAAAAAGGCCGCGTTGCTGGCGTTTTTCCATAGGCTCCGCCC
CCCTGACGAGCATCACAAAAATCGACGCTCAAGTCAGAGGTGGCGAAACCCGACAGGACTATAAAGATAC
CAGGCGTTTCCCCCTGGAAGCTCCCTCGTGCGCTCTCCTGTTCCGACCCTGCCGCTTACCGGATACCTGT
CCGCCTTTCTCCCTTCGGGAAGCGTGGCGCTTTCTCATAGCTCACGCTGTAGGTATCTCAGTTCGGTGTA
GGTCGTTCGCTCCAAGCTGGGCTGTGTGCACCNNNCCCCTTTTAAGCCNGNCCGNNTGCCTTTATCNGGT
ANCTATCGTCTTGAGTC
